Addgene plasmid #108546: pAN19-3xFLAG-ccvTIR1-NOSt
Purpose: Cloning vector including N-terminally 3xFLAG-tagged Arabidopsis auxin receptor TIR1 with the F79G mutation [ccvTIR1] and NOS terminator
Depositing lab: Keiko Torii. Depositing organization: Nagoya University. Publication: Chemical hijacking of auxin signaling with an engineered auxin-TIR1 pair. Uchida N, Takahashi K, Iwasaki R, Yamada R, Yoshimura M, Endo TA, Kimura S, Zhang H, Nomoto M, Tada Y, Kinoshita T, Itami K, Hagihara S, Torii KU. Nat Chem Biol. 2018 Mar;14(3):299-305. doi: 10.1038/nchembio.2555. Epub 2018 Jan 22. PubMed 29355850.
Backbone
  Vector backbone: pAN19
  Backbone size w/o insert (bp): 2700
  Total vector size (bp): 5000
  Vector type: Cloning vector
Growth in bacteria
  Bacterial resistance: Ampicillin, 100 μg/mL
  Growth temperature: 37°C
  Growth strain: DH5alpha
  Copy number: High Copy
Gene/Insert
  Gene/Insert name: TRANSPORT INHIBITOR RESPONSE 1 [F79G] fused with 3xFLAG and NOS terminator (alt name: ccvTIR1)
  Species: A. thaliana (mustard weed)
  Insert size (bp): 2118
  Mutation: Changed F79 to G
  Entrez Gene: TIR1 (a.k.a. AT3G62980, AtTIR1, TRANSPORT INHIBITOR RESPONSE 1)
  Tag / fusion protein: 3xFLAG (N terminal on insert)
  Cloning method: Restriction Enzyme; 5′ cloning site SmaI (not destroyed); 3′ cloning site EcoRI (not destroyed)
  Sequencing primers: 5′ gccgattcattaatgcagctg; 3′ AAGGGGGATGTGCTGCAAGG
Terms and licenses: Academic/Nonprofit Terms; Industry Terms: Not Available to Industry
How to cite: pAN19-3xFLAG-ccvTIR1-NOSt was a gift from Keiko Torii (Addgene plasmid # 108546 ; http://n2t.net/addgene:108546 ; RRID:Addgene_108546)
