[The description below was written by a language model from this plasmid's Addgene catalogue record and pLannotate feature annotations shown in this document.]
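Description:
pAN19-3xFLAG-ccvTIR1-NOSt is a small, high-copy E. coli cloning vector built on the pAN19 backbone, a pUC-type plasmid. It replicates from a ColE1/pMB1-family (pUC) origin and is selected with ampicillin through the bla (AmpR) gene and its own promoter. The sequenced record is about 4.8 kb, close to the roughly 5 kb listed in the catalogue. The annotation also picks up short fragments of lacI, rop, bom and an RSF origin. These are most likely backbone remnants or partial sequence matches rather than functional elements.

The payload is the Arabidopsis thaliana auxin receptor gene TIR1 (TRANSPORT INHIBITOR RESPONSE 1) carrying an F79G substitution, a variant named ccvTIR1. TIR1 is the F-box subunit of the SCF(TIR1) ubiquitin ligase, which targets Aux/IAA repressors for proteasomal degradation when auxin is bound. According to the associated publication title, the mutant forms one half of an engineered auxin–TIR1 pair for chemically hijacking auxin signalling. The coding sequence is fused at its N terminus to a 3xFLAG epitope for detection or immunoprecipitation. It is followed by the nopaline synthase (NOS) terminator and polyadenylation signal, which is suited to plant expression.

The cassette lies between SmaI and EcoRI sites, both retained, within the pUC18/19-type polylinker, interrupting lacZα downstream of the lac promoter and operator. No plant promoter is annotated or listed. The plasmid therefore appears to serve as an intermediate, where a promoter of choice can be placed upstream or the tagged ccvTIR1-NOSt module moved into a plant transformation vector, though the record does not spell out this workflow.
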