Features (pLannotate 1.2.2; 15 found; start..end, strand, type, name):
      3..30      +  rep_origin     RSF ori (fragment): Plasmids containing the RSF 1030 origin of replication can be propagated in E. coli cells that contain additional plasmids with compatible origins.
     32..124     +  CDS            lacI (fragment): lac repressor; lacI; The lac repressor binds to the lac operator to inhibit transcription in E. coli. This inhibition can be relieved by adding lactose or isopropyl-β-D-thiogalactopyranoside (IPTG).
    137..158     +  protein_bind   CAP binding site: CAP binding activates transcription in the presence of cAMP. E. coli catabolite activator protein
    173..203     +  promoter       lac promoter: promoter for the E. coli lac operon
    211..227     +  protein_bind   lac operator: The lac repressor binds to the lac operator to inhibit transcription in E. coli. This inhibition can be relieved by adding lactose or isopropyl-β-D-thiogalactopyranoside (IPTG). lac repressor encoded by lacI
    273..310     -  misc_feature   MCS (fragment): pUC18/19 multiple cloning site
    323..388     +  CDS            3xFLAG: three tandem FLAG® epitope tags, followed by an enterokinase cleavage site
    389..2170    +  CDS            TIR1: TIR1_ARATH - Also known as FBL1, WEI1. Experimental evidence at protein level: Swiss-Prot protein existence level 1. Auxin receptor that mediates Aux/IAA proteins proteasomal degradation and auxin-regulated transcription. The SCF(TIR1) E3 ubiquitin ligase complex is involved in auxin-mediated signaling pathway that regulate root and hypocotyl growth, lateral root formation, cell elongation, and gravitropism. Appears to allow pericycle cells to overcome G2 arrest prior to lateral root development. Plays a role in ethylene signaling in roots. Confers sensitivity to the virulent bacterial pathoge
   2185..2437    +  terminator     NOS terminator: nopaline synthase terminator and poly(A) signal
   2460..2615    +  CDS            lacZα (fragment): LacZα fragment of β-galactosidase; lacZ fragment
   2621..2720    -  misc_feature   bom (fragment): basis of mobility region from pBR322
   2822..2857    -  CDS            rop (fragment): Rop protein, which maintains plasmids at low copy number; rop
   2952..3056    +  promoter       AmpR promoter: bla
   3057..3917    +  CDS            AmpR: β-lactamase; bla; confers resistance to ampicillin, carbenicillin, and related antibiotics
   4088..4676    +  rep_origin     ori: high-copy-number ColE1/pMB1/pBR322/pUC origin of replication
>Addgene plasmid #108546 | pAN19-3xFLAG-ccvTIR1-NOSt | addgene full sequence | sequence record 210054 | Addgene NGS Result
GCAGCGAGTCAGTGAGCGAGGAAGCGGAAGAGCGCCCAATACGCAAACCGCCTCTCCCCGCGCGTTGGCC
GATTCATTAATGCAGCTGGCACGACAGGTTTCCCGACTGGAAAGCGGGCAGTGAGCGCAACGCAATTAAT
GTGAGTTAGCTCACTCATTAGGCACCCCAGGCTTTACACTTTATGCTTCCGGCTCGTATGTTGTGTGGAA
TTGTGAGCGGATAACAATTTCACACAGGAAACAGCTATGACCATGAGGCGCGCCGCGGCCGCAAGCTTGC
ATGCCTGCAGGTCGACTCTAGAGGATCCCCCGGGCCGCAATGGACTACAAAGACCATGACGGTGATTATA
AAGATCATGACATCGATTACAAGGATGACGATGACAAGATGCAGAAGCGAATAGCCTTGTCGTTTCCAGA
AGAGGTACTAGAGCATGTGTTCTCGTTTATTCAGCTGGATAAGGATAGGAACTCAGTCTCTCTGGTGTGC
AAGTCATGGTACGAGATCGAGCGGTGGTGCAGGAGGAAAGTCTTCATCGGGAACTGCTACGCCGTGAGTC
CAGCGACGGTGATTAGGAGGTTCCCGAAAGTGAGATCCGTGGAGCTTAAAGGAAAACCTCACGGTGCTGA
CTTTAATTTGGTACCTGACGGATGGGGAGGTTACGTGTATCCATGGATTGAGGCCATGTCTTCGTCTTAC
ACGTGGCTTGAAGAGATAAGGCTGAAGAGGATGGTGGTCACCGACGATTGCTTGGAGCTCATAGCCAAGT
CTTTTAAGAATTTTAAGGTACTAGTGCTTTCTTCCTGCGAAGGCTTCTCCACCGATGGTCTCGCTGCTAT
CGCTGCCACTTGCAGGAATCTGAAAGAGCTTGACTTACGAGAGAGTGATGTTGACGACGTTAGTGGCCAC
TGGCTTAGCCATTTCCCAGATACATACACTTCTTTGGTATCACTCAATATATCTTGCTTAGCATCTGAGG
TCAGTTTCTCTGCTCTGGAAAGGCTGGTGACTAGGTGTCCCAATCTCAAGTCTCTCAAGCTTAACCGAGC
TGTTCCACTTGAAAAATTGGCTACTTTACTTCAAAGAGCACCTCAATTGGAGGAATTGGGCACTGGTGGG
TACACTGCAGAAGTGCGACCAGATGTTTACTCTGGTTTATCTGTAGCGCTCTCTGGGTGCAAGGAATTGA
GGTGCTTATCTGGATTTTGGGATGCTGTTCCTGCCTATCTTCCAGCAGTTTATTCGGTTTGCAGTCGGCT
TACAACTTTGAATCTGAGTTATGCAACAGTCCAGAGCTATGATCTTGTCAAGCTTCTTTGTCAATGCCCT
AAACTGCAGCGCCTCTGGGTGCTTGACTACATCGAGGATGCTGGTCTTGAGGTGCTTGCTTCAACCTGCA
AGGACCTACGCGAGCTGAGAGTGTTTCCGTCCGAGCCTTTTGTCATGGAACCAAATGTGGCATTGACGGA
ACAGGGGCTTGTCTCCGTCTCCATGGGCTGTCCAAAACTCGAGTCGGTTCTCTACTTCTGCCGTCAAATG
ACCAATGCTGCATTGATAACCATTGCTAGGAACCGTCCCAACATGACTCGCTTCCGTTTGTGCATCATTG
AGCCAAAAGCCCCAGACTATCTGACTCTAGAGCCACTGGATATTGGATTTGGAGCCATAGTAGAGCACTG
CAAGGATCTCCGTCGCCTCTCTCTATCTGGCCTCTTGACCGACAAGGTTTTTGAATACATTGGGACATAT
GCCAAGAAGATGGAAATGCTCTCAGTGGCATTTGCAGGAGACAGTGACTTAGGCATGCATCATGTTTTGT
CCGGGTGCGATAGCTTGAGGAAACTAGAGATAAGGGACTGCCCGTTTGGAGACAAGGCGCTTTTGGCCAA
TGCTTCAAAGCTGGAGACAATGCGATCCCTTTGGATGTCTTCTTGTTCCGTGAGTTTTGGAGCCTGCAAG
TTACTAGGACAGAAGATGCCAAAGCTGAATGTGGAAGTCATCGATGAACGGGGTGCACCGGACTCGAGAC
CAGAGAGCTGCCCTGTTGAGAGAGTCTTCATATACCGAACAGTGGCTGGTCCTCGATTTGACATGCCTGG
CTTCGTCTGGAACATGGACCAAGACTCAACAATGAGGTTTTCCAGGCAAATCATTACTACTAACGGATTA
TAAGAGCTCTCCCCGATCGTTCAAACATTTGGCAATAAAGTTTCTTAAGATTGAATCCTGTTGCCGGTCT
TGCGATGATTATCATATAATTTCTGTTGAATTACGTTAAGCATGTAATAATTAACATGTAATGCATGACG
TTATTTATGAGATGGGTTTTTATGATTAGAGTCCCGCAATTATACATTTAATACGCGATAGAAAACAAAA
TATAGCGCGCAAACTAGGATAAATTATCGCGCGCGGTGTCATCTATGTTACTAGATCGAATTCGGCGCGC
CGCGGCCGCTCACTGGCCGTCGTTTTACAACGTCGTGACTGGGAAAACCCTGGCGTTACCCAACTTAATC
GCCTTGCAGCACATCCCCCTTTCGCCAGCTGGCGTAATAGCGAAGAGGCCCGCACCGATCGCCCTTCCCA
ACAGTTGCGCAGCCTGAATGGCGAATGGCGCCTGATGCGGTATTTTCTCCTTACGCATCTGTGCGGTATT
TCACACCGCATATGGTGCACTCTCAGTACAATCTGCTCTGATGCCGCATAGTTAAGCCAGCCCCGACACC
CGCCAACACCCGCTGACGCGCCCTGACGGGCTTGTCTGCTCCCGGCATCCGCTTACAGACAAGCTGTGAC
CGTCTCCGGGAGCTGCATGTGTCAGAGGTTTTCACCGTCATCACCGAAACGCGCGAGACGAAAGGGCCTC
GTGATACGCCTATTTTTATAGGTTAATGTCATGATAATAATGGTTTCTTAGACGTCAGGTGGCACTTTTC
GGGGAAATGTGCGCGGAACCCCTATTTGTTTATTTTTCTAAATACATTCAAATATGTATCCGCTCATGAG
ACAATAACCCTGATAAATGCTTCAATAATATTGAAAAAGGAAGAGTATGAGTATTCAACATTTCCGTGTC
GCCCTTATTCCCTTTTTTGCGGCATTTTGCCTTCCTGTTTTTGCTCACCCAGAAACGCTGGTGAAAGTAA
AAGATGCTGAAGATCAGTTGGGTGCACGAGTGGGTTACATCGAACTGGATCTCAACAGCGGTAAGATCCT
TGAGAGTTTTCGCCCCGAAGAACGTTTTCCAATGATGAGCACTTTTAAAGTTCTGCTATGTGGCGCGGTA
TTATCCCGTATTGACGCCGGGCAAGAGCAACTCGGTCGCCGCATACACTATTCTCAGAATGACTTGGTTG
AGTACTCACCAGTCACAGAAAAGCATCTTACGGATGGCATGACAGTAAGAGAATTATGCAGTGCTGCCAT
AACCATGAGTGATAACACTGCGGCCAACTTACTTCTGACAACGATCGGAGGACCGAAGGAGCTAACCGCT
TTTTTGCACAACATGGGGGATCATGTAACTCGCCTTGATCGTTGGGAACCGGAGCTGAATGAAGCCATAC
CAAACGACGAGCGTGACACCACGATGCCTGTAGCAATGGCAACAACGTTGCGCAAACTATTAACTGGCGA
ACTACTTACTCTAGCTTCCCGGCAACAATTAATAGACTGGATGGAGGCGGATAAAGTTGCAGGACCACTT
CTGCGCTCGGCCCTTCCGGCTGGCTGGTTTATTGCTGATAAATCTGGAGCCGGTGAGCGTGGGTCTCGCG
GTATCATTGCAGCACTGGGGCCAGATGGTAAGCCCTCCCGTATCGTAGTTATCTACACGACGGGGAGTCA
GGCAACTATGGATGAACGAAATAGACAGATCGCTGAGATAGGTGCCTCACTGATTAAGCATTGGTAACTG
TCAGACCAAGTTTACTCATATATACTTTAGATTGATTTAAAACTTCATTTTTAATTTAAAAGGATCTAGG
TGAAGATCCTTTTTGATAATCTCATGACCAAAATCCCTTAACGTGAGTTTTCGTTCCACTGAGCGTCAGA
CCCCGTAGAAAAGATCAAAGGATCTTCTTGAGATCCTTTTTTTCTGCGCGTAATCTGCTGCTTGCAAACA
AAAAAACCACCGCTACCAGCGGTGGTTTGTTTGCCGGATCAAGAGCTACCAACTCTTTTTCCGAAGGTAA
CTGGCTTCAGCAGAGCGCAGATACCAAATACTGTTCTTCTAGTGTAGCCGTAGTTAGGCCACCACTTCAA
GAACTCTGTAGCACCGCCTACATACCTCGCTCTGCTAATCCTGTTACCAGTGGCTGCTGCCAGTGGCGAT
AAGTCGTGTCTTACCGGGTTGGACTCAAGACGATAGTTACCGGATAAGGCGCAGCGGTCGGGCTGAACGG
GGGGTTCGTGCACACAGCCCAGCTTGGAGCGAACGACCTACACCGAACTGAGATACCTACAGCGTGAGCT
ATGAGAAAGCGCCACGCTTCCCGAAGGGAGAAAGGCGGACAGGTATCCGGTAAGCGGCAGGGTCGGAACA
GGAGAGCGCACGAGGGAGCTTCCAGGGGGAAACGCCTGGTATCTTTATAGTCCTGTCGGGTTTCGCCACC
TCTGACTTGAGCGTCGATTTTTGTGATGCTCGTCAGGGGGGCGGAGCCTATGGAAAAACGCCAGCAACGC
GGCCTTTTTACGGTTCCTGGCCTTTTGCTGGCCTTTTGCTCACATGTTCTTTCCTGCGTTATCCCCTGAT
TCTGTGGATAACCGTATTACCGCCTTTGAGTGAGCTGATACCGCTCGCCGCAGCCGAACGACCGAGC
