>Addgene plasmid #108546 | pAN19-3xFLAG-ccvTIR1-NOSt | depositor partial sequence | sequence record 204767 | MCS sequence of pAN19 cloning vector harboring 3xFLAG-ccvTIR1 (SmaI-SacI) and NOS (SacI-EcoRI)
TTCACACAGGAAACAGCTATGACCATGAGGCGCGCCGCGGCCGCAAGCTTGCATGCCTGCAGGTCGACTC
TAGAGGATCCCCCGGGCCGCAATGGACTACAAAGACCATGACGGTGATTATAAAGATCATGACATCGATT
ACAAGGATGACGATGACAAGATGCAGAAGCGAATAGCCTTGTCGTTTCCAGAAGAGGTACTAGAGCATGT
GTTCTCGTTTATTCAGCTGGATAAGGATAGGAACTCAGTCTCTCTGGTGTGCAAGTCATGGTACGAGATC
GAGCGGTGGTGCAGGAGGAAAGTCTTCATCGGGAACTGCTACGCCGTGAGTCCAGCGACGGTGATTAGGA
GGTTCCCGAAAGTGAGATCCGTGGAGCTTAAAGGAAAACCTCACGGTGCTGACTTTAATTTGGTACCTGA
CGGATGGGGAGGTTACGTGTATCCATGGATTGAGGCCATGTCTTCGTCTTACACGTGGCTTGAAGAGATA
AGGCTGAAGAGGATGGTGGTCACCGACGATTGCTTGGAGCTCATAGCCAAGTCTTTTAAGAATTTTAAGG
TACTAGTGCTTTCTTCCTGCGAAGGCTTCTCCACCGATGGTCTCGCTGCTATCGCTGCCACTTGCAGGAA
TCTGAAAGAGCTTGACTTACGAGAGAGTGATGTTGACGACGTTAGTGGCCACTGGCTTAGCCATTTCCCA
GATACATACACTTCTTTGGTATCACTCAATATATCTTGCTTAGCATCTGAGGTCAGTTTCTCTGCTCTGG
AAAGGCTGGTGACTAGGTGTCCCAATCTCAAGTCTCTCAAGCTTAACCGAGCTGTTCCACTTGAAAAATT
GGCTACTTTACTTCAAAGAGCACCTCAATTGGAGGAATTGGGCACTGGTGGGTACACTGCAGAAGTGCGA
CCAGATGTTTACTCTGGTTTATCTGTAGCGCTCTCTGGGTGCAAGGAATTGAGGTGCTTATCTGGATTTT
GGGATGCTGTTCCTGCCTATCTTCCAGCAGTTTATTCGGTTTGCAGTCGGCTTACAACTTTGAATCTGAG
TTATGCAACAGTCCAGAGCTATGATCTTGTCAAGCTTCTTTGTCAATGCCCTAAACTGCAGCGCCTCTGG
GTGCTTGACTACATCGAGGATGCTGGTCTTGAGGTGCTTGCTTCAACCTGCAAGGACCTACGCGAGCTGA
GAGTGTTTCCGTCCGAGCCTTTTGTCATGGAACCAAATGTGGCATTGACGGAACAGGGGCTTGTCTCCGT
CTCCATGGGCTGTCCAAAACTCGAGTCGGTTCTCTACTTCTGCCGTCAAATGACCAATGCTGCATTGATA
ACCATTGCTAGGAACCGTCCCAACATGACTCGCTTCCGTTTGTGCATCATTGAGCCAAAAGCCCCAGACT
ATCTGACTCTAGAGCCACTGGATATTGGATTTGGAGCCATAGTAGAGCACTGCAAGGATCTCCGTCGCCT
CTCTCTATCTGGCCTCTTGACCGACAAGGTTTTTGAATACATTGGGACATATGCCAAGAAGATGGAAATG
CTCTCAGTGGCATTTGCAGGAGACAGTGACTTAGGCATGCATCATGTTTTGTCCGGGTGCGATAGCTTGA
GGAAACTAGAGATAAGGGACTGCCCGTTTGGAGACAAGGCGCTTTTGGCCAATGCTTCAAAGCTGGAGAC
AATGCGATCCCTTTGGATGTCTTCTTGTTCCGTGAGTTTTGGAGCCTGCAAGTTACTAGGACAGAAGATG
CCAAAGCTGAATGTGGAAGTCATCGATGAACGGGGTGCACCGGACTCGAGACCAGAGAGCTGCCCTGTTG
AGAGAGTCTTCATATACCGAACAGTGGCTGGTCCTCGATTTGACATGCCTGGCTTCGTCTGGAACATGGA
CCAAGACTCAACAATGAGGTTTTCCAGGCAAATCATTACTACTAACGGATTATAAGAGCTCTCCCCGATC
GTTCAAACATTTGGCAATAAAGTTTCTTAAGATTGAATCCTGTTGCCGGTCTTGCGATGATTATCATATA
ATTTCTGTTGAATTACGTTAAGCATGTAATAATTAACATGTAATGCATGACGTTATTTATGAGATGGGTT
TTTATGATTAGAGTCCCGCAATTATACATTTAATACGCGATAGAAAACAAAATATAGCGCGCAAACTAGG
ATAAATTATCGCGCGCGGTGTCATCTATGTTACTAGATCGAATTCGGCGCGCCGCGGCCGCTCACTGGCC
GTCGTTTTACAACGTCGTGACTGGGAAAACCCTGGCGTTACCCAACTTAATCGC
